Addgene plasmid #68039: pmPB3-VSV
Purpose: Expresses mouse Plexin-B3 with N-terminal VSV tag in mammalian cells
Depositing lab: Roland Friedel. Publication: Semaphorin 4C and 4G are ligands of Plexin-B2 required in cerebellar development. Maier V, Jolicoeur C, Rayburn H, Takegahara N, Kumanogoh A, Kikutani H, Tessier-Lavigne M, Wurst W, Friedel RH. Mol Cell Neurosci. 2011 Feb;46(2):419-31. doi: 10.1016/j.mcn.2010.11.005. Epub 2010 Nov 29. PubMed 21122816.
Backbone
  Vector backbone: pcDNA3
  Backbone manufacturer: Invitrogen
  Backbone size w/o insert (bp): 5300
  Total vector size (bp): 11200
  Modifications to backbone: HGF signal sequence
  Vector type: Mammalian Expression
  Selectable markers: Neomycin (select with G418)
Growth in bacteria
  Bacterial resistance: Ampicillin, 100 μg/mL
  Growth temperature: 37°C
  Growth strain: DH5alpha
  Copy number: High Copy
Gene/Insert
  Gene/Insert name: Plexin-B3
  Species: M. musculus (mouse)
  Insert size (bp): 5900
  Entrez Gene: Plxnb3 (a.k.a. AI451018, Plxn6)
  Tag / fusion protein: VSV (N terminal on insert)
  Cloning method: Unknown
  Sequencing primers: 5′ T7
Terms and licenses: Academic/Nonprofit Terms; Industry Terms: Not Available to Industry
How to cite: pmPB3-VSV was a gift from Roland Friedel (Addgene plasmid # 68039 ; http://n2t.net/addgene:68039 ; RRID:Addgene_68039)
