[The description below was written by a language model from this plasmid's Addgene catalogue record.]
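Description:
pmPB3-VSV is a mammalian expression plasmid built on the pcDNA3 backbone (about 5.3 kb) carrying a roughly 5.9 kb mouse Plexin-B3 (Plxnb3) insert, for a total size of about 11.2 kb. It is maintained in E. coli as a high-copy plasmid under ampicillin selection. The backbone also provides a neomycin resistance marker, so stably transfected mammalian cells can be selected with G418. The record does not name the promoter. pcDNA3 normally drives its insert from the CMV immediate-early promoter, with a T7 promoter just upstream of the cloning site, which fits the listed T7 5′ sequencing primer.

The backbone has been modified to include an HGF signal sequence, and the insert carries an N-terminal VSV epitope tag. Plexin-B3 is a type I transmembrane receptor, so an N-terminal tag has to lie downstream of a secretion signal to remain on the mature protein. The likely arrangement is therefore that the heterologous HGF signal peptide directs the protein into the secretory pathway and is cleaved, leaving the VSV tag at the extracellular amino terminus of the receptor. The record does not spell out the exact junctions or whether the native Plexin-B3 signal peptide was removed, and the cloning method is listed as unknown.

The plasmid is intended for expressing tagged mouse Plexin-B3 in cultured mammalian cells, where the VSV epitope allows the receptor to be detected with anti-tag antibodies. The associated publication concerns the identification of semaphorins 4C and 4G as ligands of Plexin-B2 in cerebellar development, which suggests use in studies of semaphorin–plexin interactions.
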