>Addgene plasmid #68039 | pmPB3-VSV | addgene partial sequence | sequence record 121090 | CMV-F 5'-CGCAAATGGGCGGTAGGCGTG-3'
CTATATAAGCAGAGCTCTCTGGCTAACTAGAGAACCCACTGCTTACTGGCTTATCGAAATTAATACGACT
CACTATAGGGAGACCCAAGCTTGCATGCCTGCAGGTCAGCTTGATTTCACCCAGGCATCTGGTCCAGAGG
GATCCGCCAGCCCGTCCAGCAGCACCATGTGGGTGACCAAACTCCTGCCAGCCCTGCTGCTGCAGCATGT
CCTCCTGCATCTCCTCCTGCTCCCCATCGCCATCCCCTATGCAGAGGGACAAAGGAAAAGAAGAAATACA
ATTCATGAATTCTATACAGACATAGAGATGAACCGACTTGGAAAGGGCGGAGTCGACCATCGCTTCTCTG
TACCAAATACCAGCTTCAACCACCTGGTGCTGGCACCAGATCAGGGCAAACTCTACGTGGGTGCAGTGAA
TCACCTCTTTCAGCTCAGCCCTGAGCTGAAGATGGAGTCTGTGGCTGTCACTGGCCCTGTCATTGACAGT
CCTGATTGTGTGCCTTTCCGTGACCTGGCTGAGTGCCCACAGGCCCAGCTCACTGACAATGCCAACCAGC
TCTTGTTGGTGAGCAGCAGGACACAGGAACTGGTGGCTTGTGGGCAAGTGAAGCAGGGTGTATGTGAGAA
GCGGCGCCTTGGGGATGTGACTCAAGTGTTGTACCAGGCTGAGGACCCTGGTGATGGGCAGTTTGTGGCT
GCCAATACCCTGGGAGTGACCACAGTAGGCCTAGTGGTGCCCTTGCCAGGCCGAGACCTCCTGCTAGTGG
CCAGAGGCCTGGCAGGCAAGCTGTCAGCAGGAGTGCCACCCCTAACTGTGCGCCAGCTGGCTGGGCCACA
GCCTTTCTCCAGTGAAGGACTGGGAAGACTTGTGGTCGGTGACTTTTCAGACTACAACAATAGCTATGTA
GGAGCTTTTTCTGATGCTCACTCTGCCTACTTTGTGTTCCGTCGCCGTGGGGCTCGGGCCCAGACTGAGT
ATCGCTCCTATGTAGCTCGTGTCTGCCTCAGAGATGTCAACCTTTATTCCTATGTGGAAATGCCACTTAC
CTGCCATGGCCAGGGCCTTATCCAGGCTGCCTTCCTTACTCCAGACA
