>Addgene plasmid #68039 | pmPB3-VSV | addgene partial sequence | sequence record 121094 | BGH-rev 5'-TAGAAGGCACAGTCGAGG-3'
CATTTAGGTGACACTATAGAATAGGGCCCTCTAGATGCATGCTCGAGCGGCCGCGCAGGTCTCAGGTAAT
CACTGTGGCCCTAGTTCACAGGTCAGTCACTTTGTATTCCACCAAGGCAGCCACCTGCTGCAGGCGGCAA
GCCAGCTGCATCTTCTGGGCCACAGGGTCCTCCTCCAGGGCACTGATAATCTGGTCATAATACCTGTGGA
TGTGGTTGTAAAGTTCTCGAAGAGCCTCCAGGCAGTGGGGAGCAGAGGAATAATTCCCAGAGAGTTCAGC
CAGAGCTGAGTTCATCTCTTGATAGCTTGCTGGAGAGCTCTGGCGAATGTCCGCATAGTACTTCTCCACC
ATCTGCTTGTAGCGAGGGATCTCCCGGGCATAGAGCAGTTTGTTCACTGGGGAATCCCGGCCCACTTTAT
GCTCCGAGACCATGCAGGAATCGATGAAAGTCTGTGCAATGACAGCCAAGATGGCATCCTCGTTGTCTGA
CACTTGTACATCAAAGATGAGCTGTGGGTTCTTCAAGACATTCACCCAGAATCGCAGAAGTAGGCTGTTT
GTCTTCCAAATGTGCAGGGTCTCTGGATCTTCAATGCCATGTTTCTCTGCCAGCTCATCCAGGAAGTCAA
ATAGGTACTTAACAGCAATAGGCACAGGCCGATTCATGCTAAGAATGGCCTGGAAGGTGTCATCCACAAA
CTTCTGCAGGGTGCCCTTCATTGAAAGTAAGCGAGTAAGATAGATTTCAGGAATGGCCTTGGCTCGTGAC
CGTTCTCGTTCTCGATCTCGGAGGCTGCTGCGCCGCACTTTGGCCCCTTCTGCCTCCTCAGTGGCCTTTA
CCAGGTGCCAGAGCCGAACTCCACCTTCCTCACCATCTTCCAGCATGGGAGTGTTCTCTCCAGAAGGGCA
GCCAGTCTGGCCCAGACTCTGGGAAACAGTGCCACCATTGTGCACCTGAGGAA
