LOCUS       Exported 11260 bp ds-DNA circular SYN 12-MAY-2021
DEFINITION  Expresses mouse Plexin-B3 with N-terminal VSV tag in mammalian
            cells.
ACCESSION   .
VERSION     .
KEYWORDS    pmPB3-VSV
SOURCE      synthetic DNA construct
  ORGANISM  synthetic DNA construct
REFERENCE   1 (bases 1 to 11260)
  AUTHORS   Maier V, Jolicoeur C, Rayburn H, Takegahara N, Kumanogoh A, Kikutani
            H, Tessier-Lavigne M, Wurst W, Friedel RH
  TITLE     Semaphorin 4C and 4G are ligands of Plexin-B2 required in cerebellar
            development.
  JOURNAL   Mol Cell Neurosci. 2011 Feb;46(2):419-31. doi:
            10.1016/j.mcn.2010.11.005. Epub 2010 Nov 29.
  PUBMED    21122816
REFERENCE   2 (bases 1 to 11260)
  AUTHORS   .
  TITLE     Direct Submission
  JOURNAL   Exported May 12, 2021 from SnapGene Server 1.1.58
            http://www.snapgene.com
FEATURES             Location/Qualifiers
     source          1..11260
                     /organism="synthetic DNA construct"
                     /mol_type="other DNA"
     primer_bind     complement(44..63)
                     /label=pRS-marker
                     /note="pRS vectors, use to sequence yeast selectable
                     marker"
     enhancer        235..614
                     /label=CMV enhancer
                     /note="human cytomegalovirus immediate early enhancer"
     promoter        615..818
                     /label=CMV promoter
                     /note="human cytomegalovirus (CMV) immediate early
                     promoter"
     primer_bind     769..789
                     /label=CMV-F
                     /note="Human CMV immediate early promoter, forward primer"
     primer_bind     863..882
                     /label=T7
                     /note="T7 promoter, forward primer"
     promoter        863..881
                     /label=T7 promoter
                     /note="promoter for bacteriophage T7 RNA polymerase"
     CDS             1095..1127
                     /codon_start=1
                     /product="epitope tag from vesicular stomatitis virus G
                     protein"
                     /label=VSV-G tag
                     /translation="YTDIEMNRLGK"
     promoter        complement(6812..6830)
                     /label=SP6 promoter
                     /note="promoter for bacteriophage SP6 RNA polymerase"
     primer_bind     complement(6813..6830)
                     /label=SP6
                     /note="SP6 promoter, forward primer"
     primer_bind     complement(6850..6867)
                     /label=BGH-rev
                     /note="Bovine growth hormone terminator, reverse primer.
                     Also called BGH reverse"
     polyA_signal    6856..7080
                     /label=bGH poly(A) signal
                     /note="bovine growth hormone polyadenylation signal"
     rep_origin      7126..7554
                     /direction=RIGHT
                     /label=f1 ori
                     /note="f1 bacteriophage origin of replication; arrow
                     indicates direction of (+) strand synthesis"
     primer_bind     complement(7213..7232)
                     /label=F1ori-R
                     /note="F1 origin, reverse primer"
     primer_bind     7423..7444
                     /label=F1ori-F
                     /note="F1 origin, forward primer"
     primer_bind     complement(7563..7583)
                     /label=pBABE 3'
                     /note="SV40 enhancer, reverse primer for pBABE vectors"
     promoter        7568..7898
                     /label=SV40 promoter
                     /note="SV40 enhancer and early promoter"
     rep_origin      7749..7884
                     /label=SV40 ori
                     /note="SV40 origin of replication"
     primer_bind     7811..7830
                     /label=SV40pro-F
                     /note="SV40 promoter/origin, forward primer"
     CDS             7965..8759
                     /codon_start=1
                     /gene="aph(3')-II (or nptII)"
                     /product="aminoglycoside phosphotransferase from Tn5"
                     /label=NeoR/KanR
                     /note="confers resistance to neomycin, kanamycin, and G418
                     (Geneticin(R))"
                     /translation="MIEQDGLHAGSPAAWVERLFGYDWAQQTIGCSDAAVFRLSAQGRP
                     VLFVKTDLSGALNELQDEAARLSWLATTGVPCAAVLDVVTEAGRDWLLLGEVPGQDLLS
                     SHLAPAEKVSIMADAMRRLHTLDPATCPFDHQAKHRIERARTRMEAGLVDQDDLDEEHQ
                     GLAPAELFARLKARMPDGEDLVVTHGDACLPNIMVENGRFSGFIDCGRLGVADRYQDIA
                     LATRDIAEELGGEWADRFLVLYGIAAPDSQRIAFYRLLDEFF"
     primer_bind     complement(8019..8038)
                     /label=Neo-R
                     /note="Neomycin resistance gene, reverse primer"
     primer_bind     8629..8648
                     /label=Neo-F
                     /note="Neomycin resistance gene, forward primer"
     polyA_signal    8933..9054
                     /label=SV40 poly(A) signal
                     /note="SV40 polyadenylation signal"
     primer_bind     complement(8970..8989)
                     /label=SV40pA-R
                     /note="SV40 polyA, reverse primer"
     primer_bind     9024..9043
                     /label=EBV-rev
                     /note="SV40 polyA terminator, reverse primer"
     primer_bind     complement(9103..9119)
                     /label=M13 rev
                     /note="common sequencing primer, one of multiple similar
                     variants"
     primer_bind     complement(9103..9119)
                     /label=M13 Reverse
                     /note="In lacZ gene. Also called M13-rev"
     primer_bind     complement(9116..9138)
                     /label=M13/pUC Reverse
                     /note="In lacZ gene"
     protein_bind    9127..9143
                     /label=lac operator
                     /bound_moiety="lac repressor encoded by lacI"
                     /note="The lac repressor binds to the lac operator to
                     inhibit transcription in E. coli. This inhibition can be
                     relieved by adding lactose or
                     isopropyl-beta-D-thiogalactopyranoside (IPTG)."
     promoter        complement(9151..9181)
                     /label=lac promoter
                     /note="promoter for the E. coli lac operon"
     protein_bind    9196..9217
                     /label=CAP binding site
                     /bound_moiety="E. coli catabolite activator protein"
                     /note="CAP binding activates transcription in the presence
                     of cAMP."
     primer_bind     complement(9334..9351)
                     /label=L4440
                     /note="L4440 vector, forward primer"
     rep_origin      complement(9505..10093)
                     /direction=LEFT
                     /label=ori
                     /note="high-copy-number ColE1/pMB1/pBR322/pUC origin of
                     replication"
     primer_bind     complement(9585..9604)
                     /label=pBR322ori-F
                     /note="pBR322 origin, forward primer"
     CDS             complement(10264..11124)
                     /codon_start=1
                     /gene="bla"
                     /product="beta-lactamase"
                     /label=AmpR
                     /note="confers resistance to ampicillin, carbenicillin, and
                     related antibiotics"
                     /translation="MSIQHFRVALIPFFAAFCLPVFAHPETLVKVKDAEDQLGARVGYI
                     ELDLNSGKILESFRPEERFPMMSTFKVLLCGAVLSRIDAGQEQLGRRIHYSQNDLVEYS
                     PVTEKHLTDGMTVRELCSAAITMSDNTAANLLLTTIGGPKELTAFLHNMGDHVTRLDRW
                     EPELNEAIPNDERDTTMPVAMATTLRKLLTGELLTLASRQQLIDWMEADKVAGPLLRSA
                     LPAGWFIADKSGAGERGSRGIIAALGPDGKPSRIVVIYTTGSQATMDERNRQIAEIGAS
                     LIKHW"
     primer_bind     10887..10906
                     /label=Amp-R
                     /note="Ampicillin resistance gene, reverse primer"
     promoter        complement(11125..11229)
                     /gene="bla"
                     /label=AmpR promoter
ORIGIN
        1 gacggatcgg gagatctccc gatcccctat ggtcgactct cagtacaatc tgctctgatg
       61 ccgcatagtt aagccagtat ctgctccctg cttgtgtgtt ggaggtcgct gagtagtgcg
      121 cgagcaaaat ttaagctaca acaaggcaag gcttgaccga caattgcatg aagaatctgc
      181 ttagggttag gcgttttgcg ctgcttcgcg atgtacgggc cagatatacg cgttgacatt
      241 gattattgac tagttattaa tagtaatcaa ttacggggtc attagttcat agcccatata
      301 tggagttccg cgttacataa cttacggtaa atggcccgcc tggctgaccg cccaacgacc
      361 cccgcccatt gacgtcaata atgacgtatg ttcccatagt aacgccaata gggactttcc
      421 attgacgtca atgggtggac tatttacggt aaactgccca cttggcagta catcaagtgt
      481 atcatatgcc aagtacgccc cctattgacg tcaatgacgg taaatggccc gcctggcatt
      541 atgcccagta catgacctta tgggactttc ctacttggca gtacatctac gtattagtca
      601 tcgctattac catggtgatg cggttttggc agtacatcaa tgggcgtgga tagcggtttg
      661 actcacgggg atttccaagt ctccacccca ttgacgtcaa tgggagtttg ttttggcacc
      721 aaaatcaacg ggactttcca aaatgtcgta acaactccgc cccattgacg caaatgggcg
      781 gtaggcgtgt acggtgggag gtctatataa gcagagctct ctggctaact agagaaccca
      841 ctgcttactg gcttatcgaa attaatacga ctcactatag ggagacccaa gcttgcatgc
      901 ctgcaggtca gcttgatttc acccaggcat ctggtccaga gggatccgcc agcccgtcca
      961 gcagcaccat gtgggtgacc aaactcctgc cagccctgct gctgcagcat gtcctcctgc
     1021 atctcctcct gctccccatc gccatcccct atgcagaggg acaaaggaaa agaagaaata
     1081 caattcatga attctataca gacatagaga tgaaccgact tggaaagggc ggagtcgacc
     1141 atcgcttctc tgtaccaaat accagcttca accacctggt gctggcacca gatcagggca
     1201 aactctacgt gggtgcagtg aatcacctct ttcagctcag ccctgagctg aagatggagt
     1261 ctgtggctgt cactggccct gtcattgaca gtcctgattg tgtgcctttc cgtgacctgg
     1321 ctgagtgccc acaggcccag ctcactgaca atgccaacca gctcttgttg gtgagcagca
     1381 ggacacagga actggtggct tgtgggcaag tgaagcaggg tgtatgtgag aagcggcgcc
     1441 ttggggatgt gactcaagtg ttgtaccagg ctgaggaccc tggtgatggg cagtttgtgg
     1501 ctgccaatac cctgggagtg accacagtag gcctagtggt gcccttgcca ggccgagacc
     1561 tcctgctagt ggccagaggc ctggcaggca agctgtcagc aggagtgcca cccctaactg
     1621 tgcgccagct ggctgggcca cagcctttct ccagtgaagg actgggaaga cttgtggtcg
     1681 gtgacttttc agactacaac aatagctatg taggagcttt ttctgatgct cactctgcct
     1741 actttgtgtt ccgtcgccgt ggggctcggg cccagactga gtatcgctcc tatgtagctc
     1801 gtgtctgcct cagagatgtc aacctttatt cctatgtgga aatgccactt acctgccatg
     1861 gccagggcct tatccaggct gccttcctta ctccagacac tttgctaggt gcattttcag
     1921 caggcacaag tcaggcacag gcggccctgt gtgcctttcc cttagctgac ctggacagga
     1981 gtatggaaca agccaggcga ctttgctata ctactggtgg tcagggtcct agcggcatgg
     2041 aagaagccac tgtggagtat ggtgtcacat cccgttgcgt cactttgcct cctgactccc
     2101 ccgagtcata cccctgtggt gatgaacaca cccccagccc catcgcaggc cgccaacccc
     2161 tggaggccca gcctctgctg caactgggac agtccatcag tgcagtggct gctctccaga
     2221 cagatgggca cacgatagcc ttcctgggag acacccaagg ccagctacat aaggtctttc
     2281 taaacagctc ccatggccag gtataccatt cccagcaagt ggggccccca ggctcagcca
     2341 tcagtccaga tctgctggta gacagcaatg gagaccacct ctatgtcttg actgcccagc
     2401 aggtagaccg gatacttgtg gcagcctgtc ctcagtttcc taactgcact acctgtctcc
     2461 aggccaggga cccactatgt ggttggtgca tccttcaggg aaggtgtact cggagaggcg
     2521 agtgtggacg ggcagcccag ccaaaccact ggctgtggag ctacgaagac aaccactgcc
     2581 cttacatcca gagcctgcta ccagcccaac acccccgtca ggaacagggt cagatcattc
     2641 tgtctgttcc tcggctgccc accctggcca tggatgaata cttccactgt gcttttgggg
     2701 gctacaacag tctagctcag gtggaagaac cccatgtggt ctgtaccacc cctcctcaag
     2761 atcagatgcc acctaatcct ccaggctcag atcatgtcac cttgcccctg gccctaatgt
     2821 ttgaggatgt ggtattgacc gccaccacat tctccttcta tgactgcagt gctgttcagg
     2881 ccttggaagt ggctgccccg tgccgcgctt gtgtgagcag cctgtggcgg tgccactggt
     2941 gcccccagag tagccactgt atatatggag agcactgccc agagggtgaa aaggctgtct
     3001 acagtgccca ggaggtggac atcctggttc gtggcccaga ggcttgcccc caggttgagg
     3061 gtctagcaag tccccagttg gtgcctgtgg gttgggagag ccatgtgacc ctgcacattc
     3121 agaaccttca ctatttccaa ggtctgcctg ccttgtacca ctgctggcta gagctgcctg
     3181 gaaaactgca aaagctacct gcctccttag aggagacatc cagggactct ggcctcattc
     3241 actgccaggc ccagcagttc tacccctcta tgtctcagtg ggagctccca gtgcccatct
     3301 atgtaaccag gggtgagatc cagcggctgg acaatgctgg tgatcttcat gtgactctat
     3361 atgactgtgc catgggtcac cctgactgca gccactgcca ggcggccaat gggagcctga
     3421 gctgtttgtg gtgtggtgat ggccagcctg cctgccgcta tgggcctttg tgcccaccag
     3481 gtgctgtgga acagctatgc cctataccca gcattgatgt gattgaaccc ctgactggtc
     3541 ccccagaagg tggcttggcc atcaccatcc tgggttccaa cctgggccag gcctttaatg
     3601 atgtgcgaaa tgctgtaact gtggctggcc agccctgcaa ccctgaccct tctctctacc
     3661 gcatctctgc tcggattgta tgtgtgacat ctcctgctcc caatggcact gctgggccag
     3721 tccaagtggc cattaagagt cgtcctcctg gcatctcaac ccagaacttc acctaccagg
     3781 accctgtcct gctgagcctg aatcctcagt ggggccccca ggcagggggc acccagctca
     3841 ccatccatgg gcagtatctc cagacaggag gcaacatcag tgtctttgtg ggtgaccaac
     3901 cttgccctat ccaggagcct gtgtgtcctg aagccatcat atgccacacc atgccccaga
     3961 ctgagccagg agaagcagtg gtcctcatag tctttgggca tgttgaacgc aaactgctca
     4021 ccaccccttt tcgatacaca gccaatcccc aactggtgga agcagagcct agtgtcagct
     4081 tccggggagg tggacgagtg attcgagtca ggggtacagg cttagacgtt gtgtggcagc
     4141 ccttgctgtc tgtgtggctg gaggatgagc ccaaagtaaa ggccttgggg gttcaggccc
     4201 aggatgcgaa cccaaggagg agctgtggtg cccctgctgc agatcctcag gcctgtatcc
     4261 atcttgagag tggcttacta cagtgttcca cgctctgctc tgtcaactca tccagcctcc
     4321 tcctgtgcca cagtccagca gtgccagatg gggccctccc aaagcgagtc ttctttgccc
     4381 tagacaacat gcaagtagac tttgccagtg ctagtggggg ccagggattc ctataccagc
     4441 ctaaccctcg cctggctcca cttagtcatg aggggattac tcacccctac cacctcaagc
     4501 caggccatgt cctagatgtg gagggcgagg gcctcaatct ggggatcagc aaggaggagg
     4561 tgcaggtgca tattggagat ggagagtgcc tggtgaagac actgacgctt actcacttgt
     4621 actgtgagcc accaccccaa gcccctcaac ccaccaatgg ttcaggcacc ctgccgcagt
     4681 ttgtggtgca gatgggcaac ctgcgcctgg ctctaggccc tgtccagtac gaagcagagt
     4741 ccatgatgtc cacctttcct gtggaggccc agttgggcct gggcatgggt gctgccgtgc
     4801 tgattgctgc ggtgctcctc ctcaccctca tgtacaggca caagagcaag aaggccttgc
     4861 gagactatca gaaggtgctg gtgcagttgg agaacctgga gactggtgtg ggtgaccagt
     4921 gccgcaagga gttcacagac ttgatgactg agatgacaga cctcaccagt gacctagagg
     4981 ccagtgggat tcccttcctg gactaccgaa catatgctga gcgtgccttc ttccccggcc
     5041 atgttggctg cccactgcag ccagggctcg aggggcttgg ggaagagggt cgcagtgtca
     5101 ccgtgcgcca gggtctcaca caactctcca atttgctcaa cagcaagctc ttccttctca
     5161 cactcatcca caccttagag gagcagccaa gcttctccca gcgggaccgc tgccatgtgg
     5221 cttcactact ttccctggct ctgcacagca agcttgagta tttgaccgac atcatgagaa
     5281 ctctgcttgg tgacctagcg gcccattatg tacacaagaa ccccaagctc atgttacgca
     5341 ggacggagac catggtagag aagctgctca ccaactggct atctatctgt ctctacacct
     5401 tcttgaagga agtggctggc gagccactgt acatgctttt ccgagccatc aagtaccagg
     5461 tggacaaggg ccctgtggac gctgtgacag gcaaggcaaa acgaactctg aatgacagcc
     5521 acctgctacg agaggatgtg gagttccagc ccctgaccct gatggcactg gtgggaccag
     5581 aggctgatag ggcagcaggg aacagtggag tgcatcgagt gccagccagg gtgcttgata
     5641 cagacaccat cacccaagtc aaggagaagg tgttggacca aatctacaag ggaaccccct
     5701 tctcccagag gccttcagtg cactccctag atcttgagtg gcgctcaggc ctagctggtc
     5761 acctaaccct gtcagatgag gacttgacct ctgtgactca aaaccactgg aagagactca
     5821 acaccctaca acactataag gtcccagatg gagcaacagt ggtactcatt cctcaggtgc
     5881 acaatggtgg cactgtttcc cagagtctgg gccagactgg ctgcccttct ggagagaaca
     5941 ctcccatgct ggaagatggt gaggaaggtg gagttcggct ctggcacctg gtaaaggcca
     6001 ctgaggaggc agaaggggcc aaagtgcggc gcagcagcct ccgagatcga gaacgagaac
     6061 ggtcacgagc caaggccatt cctgaaatct atcttactcg cttactttca atgaagggca
     6121 ccctgcagaa gtttgtggat gacaccttcc aggccattct tagcatgaat cggcctgtgc
     6181 ctattgctgt taagtaccta tttgacttcc tggatgagct ggcagagaaa catggcattg
     6241 aagatccaga gaccctgcac atttggaaga caaacagcct acttctgcga ttctgggtga
     6301 atgtcttgaa gaacccacag ctcatctttg atgtacaagt gtcagacaac gaggatgcca
     6361 tcttggctgt cattgcacag actttcatcg attcctgcat ggtctcggag cataaagtgg
     6421 gccgggattc cccagtgaac aaactgctct atgcccggga gatccctcgc tacaagcaga
     6481 tggtggagaa gtactatgcg gacattcgcc agagctctcc agcaagctat caagagatga
     6541 actcagctct ggctgaactc tctgggaatt attcctctgc tccccactgc ctggaggctc
     6601 ttcgagaact ttacaaccac atccacaggt attatgacca gattatcagt gccctggagg
     6661 aggaccctgt ggcccagaag atgcagctgg cttgccgcct gcagcaggtg gctgccttgg
     6721 tggaatacaa agtgactgac ctgtgaacta gggccacagt gattacctga gacctgcgcg
     6781 gccgctcgag catgcatcta gagggcccta ttctatagtg tcacctaaat gctagagctc
     6841 gctgatcagc ctcgactgtg ccttctagtt gccagccatc tgttgtttgc ccctcccccg
     6901 tgccttcctt gaccctggaa ggtgccactc ccactgtcct ttcctaataa aatgaggaaa
     6961 ttgcatcgca ttgtctgagt aggtgtcatt ctattctggg gggtggggtg gggcaggaca
     7021 gcaaggggga ggattgggaa gacaatagca ggcatgctgg ggatgcggtg ggctctatgg
     7081 cttctgaggc ggaaagaacc agctggggct ctagggggta tccccnnnnn nnnnnnnnnn
     7141 nnnnnnnnnn nnnnnnnnnn nnnnnnnnnn nnnnnnnnnn nnnnnnnnnn nnnnnnnnnn
     7201 nnnnnnnnnn nnnnnnnnnn nnnnnnnnnn nnnnnnnnnn nnnnnnnnnc gccggctttc
     7261 cccgtcaagc tctaaatcgg ggcannnnnn nnnnnnnnnn nnnnnnnnnn nnnnnnnnnn
     7321 nnnnnnnnnn nnnnnnnnnn nannnnnnnn nnnnnnnnnn nnnnnnnnnn nnnnnnnnnn
     7381 nnnnnnnnnn ncctttgacg ttggagtcca cgttctttaa tagtggactc ttgttccaaa
     7441 ctggaacaac actcaaccct atctcggtct attcttttga tttataaggg attttgggga
     7501 tttcggccta ttggttaaaa aatgagctga tttaacaaaa atttaacgcg aattaattct
     7561 gtggaatgtg tgtcagttag ggtgtggaaa gtccccaggc tccccaggca ggcagaagta
     7621 tgcaaagcat gcatctcaat tagtcagcaa ccaggtgtgg aaagtcccca ggctccccag
     7681 caggcagaag tatgcaaagc atgcatctca attagtcagc aaccatagtc ccgcccctaa
     7741 ctccgcccat cccgccccta actccgccca gttccgccca ttctccgccc catggctgac
     7801 taattttttt tatttatgca gaggccgagg ccgcctctgc ctctgagcta ttccagaagt
     7861 agtgaggagg cttttttgga ggcctaggct tttgcaaaaa gctcccggga gcttgtatat
     7921 ccattttcgg atctgatcaa gagacaggat gaggatcgtt tcgcatgatt gaacaagatg
     7981 gattgcacgc aggttctccg gccgcttggg tggagaggct attcggctat gactgggcac
     8041 aacagacaat cggctgctct gatgccgccg tgttccggct gtcagcgcag gggcgcccgg
     8101 ttctttttgt caagaccgac ctgtccggtg ccctgaatga actgcaggac gaggcagcgc
     8161 ggctatcgtg gctggccacg acgggcgttc cttgcgcagc tgtgctcgac gttgtcactg
     8221 aagcgggaag ggactggctg ctattgggcg aagtgccggg gcaggatctc ctgtcatctc
     8281 accttgctcc tgccgagaaa gtatccatca tggctgatgc aatgcggcgg ctgcatacgc
     8341 ttgatccggc tacctgccca ttcgaccacc aagcgaaaca tcgcatcgag cgagcacgta
     8401 ctcggatgga agccggtctt gtcgatcagg atgatctgga cgaagagcat caggggctcg
     8461 cgccagccga actgttcgcc aggctcaagg cgcgcatgcc cgacggcgag gatctcgtcg
     8521 tgacccatgg cgatgcctgc ttgccgaata tcatggtgga aaatggccgc ttttctggat
     8581 tcatcgactg tggccggctg ggtgtggcgg accgctatca ggacatagcg ttggctaccc
     8641 gtgatattgc tgaagagctt ggcggcgaat gggctgaccg cttcctcgtg ctttacggta
     8701 tcgccgctcc cgattcgcag cgcatcgcct tctatcgcct tcttgacgag ttcttctgag
     8761 cgggactctg gggttcgaaa tgaccgacca agcgacgccc aacctgccat cacgagattt
     8821 cgattccacc gccgccttct atgaaaggtt gggcttcgga atcgttttcc gggacgccgg
     8881 ctggatgatc ctccagcgcg gggatctcat gctggagttc ttcgcccacc ccaacttgtt
     8941 tattgcagct tataatggtt acaaataaag caatagcatc acaaatttca caaataaagc
     9001 atttttttca ctgcattcta gttgtggttt gtccaaactc atcaatgtat cttatcatgt
     9061 ctgtataccg tcgacctcta gctagagctt ggcgtaatca tggtcatagc tgtttcctgt
     9121 gtgaaattgt tatccgctca caattccaca caacatacga gccggaagca taaagtgtaa
     9181 agcctggggt gcctaatgag tgagctaact cacattaatt gcgttgcgct cactgcccgc
     9241 tttccagtcg ggaaacctgt cgtgccagct gcattaatga atcggccaac gcgcggggag
     9301 aggcggtttg cgtattgggc gctcttccgc ttcctcgctc actgactcgc tgcgctcggt
     9361 cgttcggctg cggcgagcgg tatcagctca ctcaaaggcg gtaatacggt tatccacaga
     9421 atcaggggat aacgcaggaa agaacatgtg agcaaaaggc cagcaaaagg ccaggaaccg
     9481 taaaaaggcc gcgttgctgg cgtttttcca taggctccgc ccccctgacg agcatcacaa
     9541 aaatcgacgc tcaagtcaga ggtggcgaaa cccgacagga ctataaagat accaggcgtt
     9601 tccccctgga agctccctcg tgcgctctcc tgttccgacc ctgccgctta ccggatacct
     9661 gtccgccttt ctcccttcgg gaagcgtggc gctttctcaa tgctcacgct gtaggtatct
     9721 cagttcggtg taggtcgttc gctccaagct gggctgtgtg cacgaacccc ccgttcagcc
     9781 cgaccgctgc gccttatccg gtaactatcg tcttgagtcc aacccggtaa gacacgactt
     9841 atcgccactg gcagcagcca ctggtaacag gattagcaga gcgaggtatg taggcggtgc
     9901 tacagagttc ttgaagtggt ggcctaacta cggctacact agaaggacag tatttggtat
     9961 ctgcgctctg ctgaagccag ttaccttcgg aaaaagagtt ggtagctctt gatccggcaa
    10021 acaaaccacc gctggtagcg gtggtttttt tgtttgcaag cagcagatta cgcgcagaaa
    10081 aaaaggatct caagaagatc ctttgatctt ttctacgggg tctgacgctc agtggaacga
    10141 aaactcacgt taagggattt tggtcatgag attatcaaaa aggatcttca cctagatcct
    10201 tttaaattaa aaatgaagtt ttaaatcaat ctaaagtata tatgagtaaa cttggtctga
    10261 cagttaccaa tgcttaatca gtgaggcacc tatctcagcg atctgtctat ttcgttcatc
    10321 catagttgcc tgactccccg tcgtgtagat aactacgata cgggagggct taccatctgg
    10381 ccccagtgct gcaatgatac cgcgagaccc acgctcaccg gctccagatt tatcagcaat
    10441 aaaccagcca gccggaaggg ccgagcgcag aagtggtcct gcaactttat ccgcctccat
    10501 ccagtctatt aattgttgcc gggaagctag agtaagtagt tcgccagtta atagtttgcg
    10561 caacgttgtt gccattgcta caggcatcgt ggtgtcacgc tcgtcgtttg gtatggcttc
    10621 attcagctcc ggttcccaac gatcaaggcg agttacatga tcccccatgt tgtgcaaaaa
    10681 agcggttagc tccttcggtc ctccgatcgt tgtcagaagt aagttggccg cagtgttatc
    10741 actcatggtt atggcagcac tgcataattc tcttactgtc atgccatccg taagatgctt
    10801 ttctgtgact ggtgagtact caaccaagtc attctgagaa tagtgtatgc ggcgaccgag
    10861 ttgctcttgc ccggcgtcaa tacgggataa taccgcgcca catagcagaa ctttaaaagt
    10921 gctcatcatt ggaaaacgtt cttcggggcg aaaactctca aggatcttac cgctgttgag
    10981 atccagttcg atgtaaccca ctcgtgcacc caactgatct tcagcatctt ttactttcac
    11041 cagcgtttct gggtgagcaa aaacaggaag gcaaaatgcc gcaaaaaagg gaataagggc
    11101 gacacggaaa tgttgaatac tcatactctt cctttttcaa tattattgaa gcatttatca
    11161 gggttattgt ctcatgagcg gatacatatt tgaatgtatt tagaaaaata aacaaatagg
    11221 ggttccgcgc acatttcccc gaaaagtgcc acctgacgtc
//
